>Addgene plasmid #217138 | pCMV-Mariner-1_XT | addgene full sequence | sequence record 442916 | Addgene NGS Result
GACATTGATTATTGACTAGTTATTAATAGTAATCAATTACGGGGTCATTAGTTCATAGCCCATATATGGA
GTTCCGCGTTACATAACTTACGGTAAATGGCCCGCCTGGCTGACCGCCCAACGACCCCCGCCCATTGACG
TCAATAATGACGTATGTTCCCATAGTAACGCCAATAGGGACTTTCCATTGACGTCAATGGGTGGAGTATT
TACGGTAAACTGCCCACTTGGCAGTACATCAAGTGTATCATATGCCAAGTACGCCCCCTATTGACGTCAA
TGACGGTAAATGGCCCGCCTGGCATTATGCCCAGTACATGACCTTATGGGACTTTCCTACTTGGCAGTAC
ATCTACGTATTAGTCATCGCTATTACCATGGTGATGCGGTTTTGGCAGTACATCAATGGGCGTGGATAGC
GGTTTGACTCACGGGGATTTCCAAGTCTCCACCCCATTGACGTCAATGGGAGTTTGTTTTGGCACCAAAA
TCAACGGGACTTTCCAAAATGTCGTAACAACTCCGCCCCATTGACGCAAATGGGCGGTAGGCGTGTACGG
TGGGAGGTCTATATAAGCAGAGCTCTCTGGCTAACTAGAGAACCCACTGCTTACTGGCTTATCGAAATTA
ATACGACTCACTATAGGGAGACCCAAGCTTGGTACCGAGCTCGGATCCACTAGTAACGGCCGCCAGTGTG
CTGGAATTCGCCGCCACCATGGATACCGGCACCACCAATCCTGGCCCTAAACAGAAACGCCGCAGCTATG
AAGCAGGCTTCAAGCTGAAGGTTGTGAGCCGTGCGGAAGAGAGCAACAACAGCATTGCCAGCCGCGAATT
TTGCGTGGATGAAAAACAGGTGCGCGAGTGGCGCAAAATGAAAGCCGGCCTGGAGAAGATTCCGAAAACC
AAAAAGGCGCGCCGCGGCTTAATGACCTCATATGGCGCGCTGGAAACCGAGTTACACGAATGGGTGATGG
CCTGTCGTCAGAACGGCTACTGTGTTACCCGCATGGGCATTCGTCTGCGTGCGTTACAGATGGCGAAGGA
CGACAAGTATAAAGCCCCGGGCATTGAAAAATTTGCCGCCAGCGCAGGTTGGTGTACCCGTTTTATGAAC
CGCTTTGATCTGTGCTTACGCCAGCGCACCAAAATCAGCCAGAAACTGCCTCGCGATCTGGAGGAAAAGG
TGATGAGCTTCCAGAGCTTCATTATTAAACAGCGCCGCATCCACAACTATGATCTGGGCGACATCGGCAA
CATGGACGAAACCCCGATGACCTTCGATCTGCCGAGCAATCGTACCGTTGCGAGCTTAGGCGATAAAACC
ATTTTCCTGCGCACCACCGGCAATGAGAAGAACCACTTTACCGTGGTGCTGAGCTGCTTAGCAAACGGTA
CCAAACTGCGCCCGGTGATTCTGTTTAAGCGCAAAACCCTGCCGAAAAAAGTGAAATTTCCGCCGCGCAT
CACTGTTCGCCCTCATGTGAAAGGCTGGATGGACGAGGATGGCACCAAAAAATGGCTGGAAGAAATCTGG
AACGGCCGTCCTGGTGCAGCCCTGAAGAAAAAACCGAGCCTGCTGGTGTGGGATATGTTTCGCGCGCATA
CCAGCGATGATATTAAAGAACTGGCCAAAAGCAGCCAGGTGACCTTAGCCGTTATTCCGGGTGGTCTGAC
CTCAGTTCTGCAACCTCTGGACGTGAGCCTGAACAAACCGTTTAAAGATCGCGTGCGCAAAAAGTGGCAC
GAGTGGATGAGCTCAGGTCAAGCGCGTCTGACCAAAGTGGGCAACCTGATGAAACCTGACATTGAGCTGA
TTGCGAAATGGGTGCGCGATGCGTGGGAAGATATTCCTGAAGACATGGTGCAGCGCGCGTTTAAAAAGTG
CGGCATTAGCAACGCGATGGATGGCAGCGAAGATAGCGCGCTGTATGAAAACGACAGCAGCGATGGCGAC
GATTGCGAACTGAGCGACGACAACGTGTACGCGGATAATCTGACCCCTGCGGAAGCGGAAGCGTTATTTG
GCCACACCGATGATGAAGAAGAGAGCAGCTTTGAAGGCTTTTGATGAGCGGCCGCTCGAGCATGCATCTA
GAGGGCCCTATTCTATAGTGTCACCTAAATGCTAGAGCTCGCTGATCAGCCTCGACTGTGCCTTCTAGTT
GCCAGCCATCTGTTGTTTGCCCCTCCCCCGTGCCTTCCTTGACCCTGGAAGGTGCCACTCCCACTGTCCT
TTCCTAATAAAATGAGGAAATTGCATCGCATTGTCTGAGTAGGTGTCATTCTATTCTGGGGGGTGGGGTG
GGGCAGGACAGCAAGGGGGAGGATTGGGAAGACAATAGCAGGCATGCTGGGGATGCGGTGGGCTCTATGG
CTTCTGAGGCGGAAAGAACCAGCTGGGGCTCTAGGGGGTATCCCC
[124 nt withheld, positions 2426-2549]
C
[91 nt withheld, positions 2551-2641]
A
[49 nt withheld, positions 2643-2691]
CCTTTGACGTTGGAGTCCACGTTCTTT
[37 nt withheld, positions 2719-2755]
ACCCTATCTCGGTCTATTCTTTTGATTTATAAGGGATTTTGCCGATTTCGGCCTATTGGTTAAAAAATGA
GCTGATTTAACAAAAATTTAACGCGAATTAATTCTGTGGAATGTGTGTCAGTTAGGGTGTGGAAAGTCCC
CAGGCTCCCCAGCAGGCAGAAGTATGCAAAGCATGCATCTCAATTAGTCAGCAACCAGGTGTGGAAAGTC
CCCAGGCTCCCCAGCAGGCAGAAGTATGCAAAGCATGCATCTCAATTAGTCAGCAACCATAGTCCCGCCC
CTAACTCCGCCCATCCCGCCCCTAACTCCGCCCAGTTCCGCCCATTCTCCGCCCCATGGCTGACTAATTT
TTTTTATTTATGCAGAGGCCGAGGCCGCCTCTGCCTCTGAGCTATTCCAGAAGTAGTGAGGAGGCTTTTT
TGGAGGCCTAGGCTTTTGCAAAAAGCTCCCCGAAATGACCGACCAAGCGACGCCCAACCTGCCATCACGA
GATTTCGATTCCACCGCCGCCTTCTATGAAAGGTTGGGCTTCGGAATCGTTTTCCGGGACGCCGGCTGGA
TGATCCTCCAGCGCGGGGATCTCATGCTGGAGTTCTTCGCCCACCCCAACTTGTTTATTGCAGCTTATAA
TGGTTACAAATAAAGCAATAGCATCACAAATTTCACAAATAAAGCATTTTTTTCACTGCATTCTAGTTGT
GGTTTGTCCAAACTCATCAATGTATCTTATCATGTCTGTATACCGTCGACCTCTAGCTAGAGCTTGGCGT
AATCATGGTCATAGCTGTTTCCTGTGTGAAATTGTTATCCGCTCACAATTCCACACAACATACGAGCCGG
AAGCATAAAGTGTAAAGCCTGGGGTGCCTAATGAGTGAGCTAACTCACATTAATTGCGTTGCGCTCACTG
CCCGCTTTCCAGTCGGGAAACCTGTCGTGCCAGCTGCATTAATGAATCGGCCAACGCGCGGGGAGAGGCG
GTTTGCGTATTGGGCGCTCTTCCGCTTCCTCGCTCACTGACTCGCTGCGCTCGGTCGTTCGGCTGCGGCG
AGCGGTATCAGCTCACTCAAAGGCGGTAATACGGTTATCCACAGAATCAGGGGATAACGCAGGAAAGAAC
ATGTGAGCAAAAGGCCAGCAAAAGGCCAGGAACCGTAAAAAGGCCGCGTTGCTGGCGTTTTTCCATAGGC
TCCGCCCCCCTGACGAGCATCACAAAAATCGACGCTCAAGTCAGAGGTGGCGAAACCCGACAGGACTATA
AAGATACCAGGCGTTTCCCCCTGGAAGCTCCCTCGTGCGCTCTCCTGTTCCGACCCTGCCGCTTACCGGA
TACCTGTCCGCCTTTCTCCCTTCGGGAAGCGTGGCGCTTTCTCATAGCTCACGCTGTAGGTATCTCAGTT
CGGTGTAGGTCGTTCGCTCCAAGCTGGGCTGTGTGCACGAACCCCCCGTTCAGCCCGACCGCTGCGCCTT
ATCCGGTAACTATCGTCTTGAGTCCAACCCGGTAAGACACGACTTATCGCCACTGGCAGCAGCCACTGGT
AACAGGATTAGCAGAGCGAGGTATGTAGGCGGTGCTACAGAGTTCTTGAAGTGGTGGCCTAACTACGGCT
ACACTAGAAGAACAGTATTTGGTATCTGCGCTCTGCTGAAGCCAGTTACCTTCGGAAAAAGAGTTGGTAG
CTCTTGATCCGGCAAACAAACCACCGCTGGTAGCGGTGGTTTTTTTGTTTGCAAGCAGCAGATTACGCGC
AGAAAAAAAGGATCTCAAGAAGATCCTTTGATCTTTTCTACGGGGTCTGACGCTCAGTGGAACGAAAACT
CACGTTAAGGGATTTTGGTCATGAGATTATCAAAAAGGATCTTCACCTAGATCCTTTTAAATTAAAAATG
AAGTTTTAAATCAATCTAAAGTATATATGAGTAAACTTGGTCTGACAGTTACCAATGCTTAATCAGTGAG
GCACCTATCTCAGCGATCTGTCTATTTCGTTCATCCATAGTTGCCTGACTCCCCGTCGTGTAGATAACTA
CGATACGGGAGGGCTTACCATCTGGCCCCAGTGCTGCAATGATACCGCGAGACCCACGCTCACCGGCTCC
AGATTTATCAGCAATAAACCAGCCAGCCGGAAGGGCCGAGCGCAGAAGTGGTCCTGCAACTTTATCCGCC
TCCATCCAGTCTATTAATTGTTGCCGGGAAGCTAGAGTAAGTAGTTCGCCAGTTAATAGTTTGCGCAACG
TTGTTGCCATTGCTACAGGCATCGTGGTGTCACGCTCGTCGTTTGGTATGGCTTCATTCAGCTCCGGTTC
CCAACGATCAAGGCGAGTTACATGATCCCCCATGTTGTGCAAAAAAGCGGTTAGCTCCTTCGGTCCTCCG
ATCGTTGTCAGAAGTAAGTTGGCCGCAGTGTTATCACTCATGGTTATGGCAGCACTGCATAATTCTCTTA
CTGTCATGCCATCCGTAAGATGCTTTTCTGTGACTGGTGAGTACTCAACCAAGTCATTCTGAGAATAGTG
TATGCGGCGACCGAGTTGCTCTTGCCCGGCGTCAATACGGGATAATACCGCGCCACATAGCAGAACTTTA
AAAGTGCTCATCATTGGAAAACGTTCTTCGGGGCGAAAACTCTCAAGGATCTTACCGCTGTTGAGATCCA
GTTCGATGTAACCCACTCGTGCACCCAACTGATCTTCAGCATCTTTTACTTTCACCAGCGTTTCTGGGTG
AGCAAAAACAGGAAGGCAAAATGCCGCAAAAAAGGGAATAAGGGCGACACGGAAATGTTGAATACTCATA
CTCTTCCTTTTTCAATATTATTGAAGCATTTATCAGGGTTATTGTCTCATGAGCGGATACATATTTGAAT
GTATTTAGAAAAATAAACAAATAGGGGTTCCGCGCACATTTCCCCGAAAAGTGCCACCTGACGTCGACGG
ATCGGGAGATCTCCCGATCCCCTATGGTGCACTCTCAGTACAATCTGCTCTGATGCCGCATAGTTAAGCC
AGTATCTGCTCCCTGCTTGTGTGTTGGAGGTCGCTGAGTAGTGCGCGAGCAAAATTTAAGCTACAACAAG
GCAAGGCTTGACCGACAATTGCATGAAGAATCTGCTTAGGGTTAGGCGTTTTGCGCTGCTTCGCGATGTA
CGGGCCAGATATACGCGTT
Features (pLannotate 1.2.2; 19 found; start..end, strand, type, name):
      1..380     +  enhancer       CMV enhancer: human cytomegalovirus immediate early enhancer
    381..584     +  promoter       CMV promoter: human cytomegalovirus (CMV) immediate early promoter
    580..613     +  LTR            5' LTR (truncated) (fragment): truncated 5' long terminal repeat (LTR) from HIV-1
    629..647     +  promoter       T7 promoter: promoter for bacteriophage T7 RNA polymerase
   2112..2130    -  promoter       SP6 promoter: promoter for bacteriophage SP6 RNA polymerase
   2156..2380    +  polyA_signal   bGH poly(A) signal: bovine growth hormone polyadenylation signal
   2384..2405    +  promoter       SV40 promoter (fragment): SV40 enhancer and early promoter
   2426..2854    +  rep_origin     f1 ori (sequence partly withheld): f1 bacteriophage origin of replication; arrow indicates direction of (+) strand synthesis
   2868..3197    +  promoter       SV40 promoter: SV40 enhancer and early promoter
   3210..3368    +  CDS            ble (fragment): BLE_KLEPN - Experimental evidence at protein level: Swiss-Prot protein existence level 1. Binding protein with a strong affinity to the bleomycin family of antibiotics. Binds to CL990; an antimitotic-antibiotic compound. From Klebsiella pneumoniae.
   3363..3484    +  polyA_signal   SV40 poly(A) signal: SV40 polyadenylation signal
   3557..3573    -  protein_bind   lac operator: The lac repressor binds to the lac operator to inhibit transcription in E. coli. This inhibition can be relieved by adding lactose or isopropyl-β-D-thiogalactopyranoside (IPTG). lac repressor encoded by lacI
   3581..3611    -  promoter       lac promoter: promoter for the E. coli lac operon
   3626..3647    -  protein_bind   CAP binding site: CAP binding activates transcription in the presence of cAMP. E. coli catabolite activator protein
   3660..3752    -  CDS            lacI (fragment): lac repressor; lacI; The lac repressor binds to the lac operator to inhibit transcription in E. coli. This inhibition can be relieved by adding lactose or isopropyl-β-D-thiogalactopyranoside (IPTG).
   3935..4523    -  rep_origin     ori: high-copy-number ColE1/pMB1/pBR322/pUC origin of replication
   4694..5554    -  CDS            AmpR: β-lactamase; bla; confers resistance to ampicillin, carbenicillin, and related antibiotics
   5555..5659    -  promoter       AmpR promoter: bla
   5718..5770    -  misc_feature   bom (fragment): basis of mobility region from pBR322
