[The description below was written by a language model from this plasmid's Addgene catalogue record and pLannotate feature annotations shown in this document.]
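Description:
pCMV-Mariner-1_XT is a mammalian expression plasmid of about 5.9 kb, built on a pCMV backbone, that produces the Mariner-1_XT DNA transposase in transfected cells. It is propagated in E. coli through a high-copy ColE1/pUC-type origin and selected with ampicillin via the AmpR (β-lactamase) gene and its own promoter. An f1 origin is also present, along with leftover bacterial elements (lac promoter and operator, CAP binding site, small lacI and bom fragments) that have no evident role in the payload.

The expression cassette consists of the human cytomegalovirus immediate-early enhancer and promoter upstream and the bovine growth hormone polyadenylation signal downstream. The automated annotation does not label the transposase coding sequence itself, but an unannotated stretch of roughly 1.5 kb lies between a T7 promoter and a reverse-oriented SP6 promoter, which is where the insert, recorded as synthetic, presumably sits. These phage promoters could allow in vitro transcription or serve as sequencing primer sites. No epitope tag, reporter or nuclear localisation signal is annotated. Downstream, an SV40 early promoter precedes only a short fragment of a bleomycin-resistance gene (ble) followed by the SV40 poly(A) signal, so a functional mammalian selection marker does not appear to be present; a brief match to a truncated HIV-1 LTR just after the CMV promoter is likely incidental.

The plasmid comes from a survey of many DNA transposons tested heterologously in human cells for genome engineering. It would typically serve as the helper supplying transposase in trans, co-delivered with a separate donor plasmid carrying cargo flanked by the matching transposon ends; no such donor elements are annotated here.
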