Addgene plasmid #217138: pCMV-Mariner-1_XT
Purpose: Mammalian expression vector for expression of Mariner-1_XT transposase (CMV promoter)
Depositing lab: Haoyi Wang. Depositing organization: Institute of Zoology, Chinese Academy of Sciences. Publication: Heterologous survey of 130 DNA transposons in human cells highlights their functional divergence and expands the genome engineering toolbox. Zhang T, Tan S, Tang N, Li Y, Zhang C, Sun J, Guo Y, Gao H, Cai Y, Sun W, Wang C, Fu L, Ma H, Wu Y, Hu X, Zhang X, Gee P, Yan W, Zhao Y, Chen Q, Guo B, Wang H, Zhang YE. Cell. 2024 Jul 11;187(14):3741-3760.e30. doi: 10.1016/j.cell.2024.05.007. Epub 2024 Jun 5. PubMed 38843831.
Backbone
  Vector backbone: pCMV
  Vector type: Mammalian Expression
Growth in bacteria
  Bacterial resistance: Ampicillin, 100 μg/mL
  Growth temperature: 37°C
  Growth strain: DH5alpha
  Copy number: High Copy
Gene/Insert
  Gene/Insert name: Mariner-1_XT transposase
  Species: Synthetic
  Cloning method: Restriction Enzyme; 5′ cloning site Unknown (unknown if destroyed); 3′ cloning site Unknown (unknown if destroyed)
Terms and licenses: Academic/Nonprofit Terms; Industry Terms: Not Available to Industry
How to cite: pCMV-Mariner-1_XT was a gift from Haoyi Wang (Addgene plasmid # 217138 ; http://n2t.net/addgene:217138 ; RRID:Addgene_217138)
